Addgene plasmid #222340: wtBxb1_IVT
Purpose: Plasmid for wild type Bxb1 mRNA in vitro transcription template
Depositing lab: David Liu. Depositing organization: Broad Institute. Publication: Efficient site-specific integration of large genes in mammalian cells via continuously evolved recombinases and prime editing. Pandey S, Gao XD, Krasnow NA, McElroy A, Tao YA, Duby JE, Steinbeck BJ, McCreary J, Pierce SE, Tolar J, Meissner TB, Chaikof EL, Osborn MJ, Liu DR. Nat Biomed Eng. 2024 Jun 10. doi: 10.1038/s41551-024-01227-1. PubMed 38858586.
Backbone
  Vector backbone: pT7
  Modifications to backbone: Inactivated T7 promoter to prevent transcription from plasmid
  Vector type: Template for in vitro transcription
Growth in bacteria
  Bacterial resistance: Ampicillin, 100 μg/mL
  Growth temperature: 37°C
  Growth strain: NEB Stable
  Copy number: High Copy
Gene/Insert
  Gene/Insert name: Codon-optimized wtBxb1
  Species: Synthetic
  Promoter: T7 (inactivated)
  Cloning method: Gibson Cloning
  Sequencing primers: 5′ CMV-forward
Terms and licenses: Academic/Nonprofit Terms; Industry Terms: Not Available to Industry
How to cite: wtBxb1_IVT was a gift from David Liu (Addgene plasmid # 222340 ; http://n2t.net/addgene:222340 ; RRID:Addgene_222340)
