[The description below was written by a language model from this plasmid's Addgene catalogue record and pLannotate feature annotations shown in this document.]
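Description:
wtBxb1_IVT is a high-copy bacterial plasmid built on a backbone recorded as pT7 and catalogued as a template for in vitro transcription of mRNA encoding wild-type Bxb1, a serine integrase of mycobacteriophage origin that catalyses unidirectional recombination between attP and attB sites. The insert is a synthetic, codon-optimized Bxb1 coding sequence introduced by Gibson assembly. The plasmid is propagated in E. coli through a ColE1/pUC-type origin and selected with ampicillin via the β-lactamase gene and its native promoter.

The catalogue notes that the T7 promoter upstream of the insert has been deliberately inactivated so that the intact plasmid itself is not transcribed. The usual logic of such a design is that a functional promoter is restored when a linear template is generated from the plasmid, although the record does not describe how this is done. The automated feature table does not annotate the Bxb1 open reading frame or the disabled T7 element; these presumably lie in the unannotated stretch of about 1.7 kb between the CMV enhancer/promoter at the start of the sequence and the bGH polyadenylation signal. The CMV and bGH elements indicate that the backbone derives from a mammalian expression vector. Any untranslated regions, localization signals or encoded poly(A) tract flanking the insert are not listed. The remaining annotations are short backbone remnants: an SV40 promoter fragment, a pBluescript polylinker fragment, lac promoter/operator and CAP site, a lacI fragment and a bom fragment.

According to the associated work, the construct supports delivery of the integrase as mRNA for site-specific integration of large genes in mammalian cells in combination with prime editing. There the wild-type enzyme would plausibly serve as the reference for continuously evolved recombinase variants.
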