Features (pLannotate 1.2.2; 13 found; start..end, strand, type, name):
      1..380     +  enhancer       CMV enhancer: human cytomegalovirus immediate early enhancer
    381..584     +  promoter       CMV promoter: human cytomegalovirus (CMV) immediate early promoter
   2294..2518    +  polyA_signal   bGH poly(A) signal: bovine growth hormone polyadenylation signal
   2522..2543    +  promoter       SV40 promoter (fragment): SV40 enhancer and early promoter
   2548..2564    +  misc_feature   MCS (fragment): pBluescript multiple cloning site
   2613..2629    -  protein_bind   lac operator: The lac repressor binds to the lac operator to inhibit transcription in E. coli. This inhibition can be relieved by adding lactose or isopropyl-β-D-thiogalactopyranoside (IPTG). lac repressor encoded by lacI
   2637..2667    -  promoter       lac promoter: promoter for the E. coli lac operon
   2682..2703    -  protein_bind   CAP binding site: CAP binding activates transcription in the presence of cAMP. E. coli catabolite activator protein
   2716..2808    -  CDS            lacI (fragment): lac repressor; lacI; The lac repressor binds to the lac operator to inhibit transcription in E. coli. This inhibition can be relieved by adding lactose or isopropyl-β-D-thiogalactopyranoside (IPTG).
   2991..3579    -  rep_origin     ori: high-copy-number ColE1/pMB1/pBR322/pUC origin of replication
   3750..4610    -  CDS            AmpR: β-lactamase; bla; confers resistance to ampicillin, carbenicillin, and related antibiotics
   4611..4715    -  promoter       AmpR promoter: bla
   4786..4830    -  misc_feature   bom (fragment): basis of mobility region from pBR322
>Addgene plasmid #222340 | wtBxb1_IVT | addgene full sequence | sequence record 437339 | Addgene NGS Result
GACATTGATTATTGACTAGTTATTAATAGTAATCAATTACGGGGTCATTAGTTCATAGCCCATATATGGA
GTTCCGCGTTACATAACTTACGGTAAATGGCCCGCCTGGCTGACCGCCCAACGACCCCCGCCCATTGACG
TCAATAATGACGTATGTTCCCATAGTAACGCCAATAGGGACTTTCCATTGACGTCAATGGGTGGAGTATT
TACGGTAAACTGCCCACTTGGCAGTACATCAAGTGTATCATATGCCAAGTACGCCCCCTATTGACGTCAA
TGACGGTAAATGGCCCGCCTGGCATTATGCCCAGTACATGACCTTATGGGACTTTCCTACTTGGCAGTAC
ATCTACGTATTAGTCATCGCTATTACCATGGTGATGCGGTTTTGGCAGTACATCAATGGGCGTGGATAGC
GGTTTGACTCACGGGGATTTCCAAGTCTCCACCCCATTGACGTCAATGGGAGTTTGTTTTGGCACCAAAA
TCAACGGGACTTTCCAAAATGTCGTAACAACTCCGCCCCATTGACGCAAATGGGCGGTAGGCGTGTACGG
TGGGAGGTCTATATAAGCAGAGCTGGTTTAGTGAACCGTCAGATCTCGAGCTCGGTACCTAATACGACAC
ACTATAAGGAAATAAGAGAGAAAAGAAGAGTAAGAAGAAATATAAGAGCCACC
[1500 nt withheld, positions 684-2183]
TAGTAATTAATTAAGCTGCCTTCTGCGGGGCTTGCCTTCTGGCCATGCCCTTCTTCTCTCCCTTGCACCT
GTACCTCTTGGTCTTTGAATAAAGCCTGAGTAGGAAGCGACTGTGCCTTCTAGTTGCCAGCCATCTGTTG
TTTGCCCCTCCCCCGTGCCTTCCTTGACCCTGGAAGGTGCCACTCCCACTGTCCTTTCCTAATAAAATGA
GAAAATTGCATCGCATTGTCTGAGTAGGTGTCATTCTATTCTGGGGGGTGGGGTGGGGCAGGACAGCAAG
GGGGAGGATTGGGAAGACAATAGCAGGCATGCTGGGGATGCGGTGGGCTCTATGGCTTCTGAGGCGGAAA
GAACCAGCTGGGGCTCGATACCGTCGACCTCTAGCTAGAGCTTGGCGTAATCATGGTCATAGCTGTTTCC
TGTGTGAAATTGTTATCCGCTCACAATTCCACACAACATACGAGCCGGAAGCATAAAGTGTAAAGCCTAG
GGTGCCTAATGAGTGAGCTAACTCACATTAATTGCGTTGCGCTCACTGCCCGCTTTCCAGTCGGGAAACC
TGTCGTGCCAGCTGCATTAATGAATCGGCCAACGCGCGGGGAGAGGCGGTTTGCGTATTGGGCGCTCTTC
CGCTTCCTCGCTCACTGACTCGCTGCGCTCGGTCGTTCGGCTGCGGCGAGCGGTATCAGCTCACTCAAAG
GCGGTAATACGGTTATCCACAGAATCAGGGGATAACGCAGGAAAGAACATGTGAGCAAAAGGCCAGCAAA
AGGCCAGGAACCGTAAAAAGGCCGCGTTGCTGGCGTTTTTCCATAGGCTCCGCCCCCCTGACGAGCATCA
CAAAAATCGACGCTCAAGTCAGAGGTGGCGAAACCCGACAGGACTATAAAGATACCAGGCGTTTCCCCCT
GGAAGCTCCCTCGTGCGCTCTCCTGTTCCGACCCTGCCGCTTACCGGATACCTGTCCGCCTTTCTCCCTT
CGGGAAGCGTGGCGCTTTCTCATAGCTCACGCTGTAGGTATCTCAGTTCGGTGTAGGTCGTTCGCTCCAA
GCTGGGCTGTGTGCACGAACCCCCCGTTCAGCCCGACCGCTGCGCCTTATCCGGTAACTATCGTCTTGAG
TCCAACCCGGTAAGACACGACTTATCGCCACTGGCAGCAGCCACTGGTAACAGGATTAGCAGAGCGAGGT
ATGTAGGCGGTGCTACAGAGTTCTTGAAGTGGTGGCCTAACTACGGCTACACTAGAAGAACAGTATTTGG
TATCTGCGCTCTGCTGAAGCCAGTTACCTTCGGAAAAAGAGTTGGTAGCTCTTGATCCGGCAAACAAACC
ACCGCTGGTAGCGGTGGTTTTTTTGTTTGCAAGCAGCAGATTACGCGCAGAAAAAAAGGATCTCAAGAAG
ATCCTTTGATCTTTTCTACGGGGTCTGACACTCAGTGGAACGAAAACTCACGTTAAGGGATTTTGGTCAT
GAGATTATCAAAAAGGATCTTCACCTAGATCCTTTTAAATTAAAAATGAAGTTTTAAATCAATCTAAAGT
ATATATGAGTAAACTTGGTCTGACAGTTACCAATGCTTAATCAGTGAGGCACCTATCTCAGCGATCTGTC
TATTTCGTTCATCCATAGTTGCCTGACTCCCCGTCGTGTAGATAACTACGATACGGGAGGGCTTACCATC
TGGCCCCAGTGCTGCAATGATACCGCGAGACCCACGCTCACCGGCTCCAGATTTATCAGCAATAAACCAG
CCAGCCGGAAGGGCCGAGCGCAGAAGTGGTCCTGCAACTTTATCCGCCTCCATCCAGTCTATTAATTGTT
GCCGGGAAGCTAGAGTAAGTAGTTCGCCAGTTAATAGTTTGCGCAACGTTGTTGCCATTGCTACAGGCAT
CGTGGTGTCACGCTCGTCGTTTGGTATGGCTTCATTCAGCTCCGGTTCCCAACGATCAAGGCGAGTTACA
TGATCCCCCATGTTGTGCAAAAAAGCGGTTAGCTCCTTCGGTCCTCCGATCGTTGTCAGAAGTAAGTTGG
CCGCAGTGTTATCACTCATGGTTATGGCAGCACTGCATAATTCTCTTACTGTCATGCCATCCGTAAGATG
CTTTTCTGTGACTGGTGAGTACTCAACCAAGTCATTCTGAGAATAGTGTATGCGGCGACCGAGTTGCTCT
TGCCCGGCGTCAATACGGGATAATACCGCGCCACATAGCAGAACTTTAAAAGTGCTCATCATTGGAAAAC
GTTCTTCGGGGCGAAAACTCTCAAGGATCTTACCGCTGTTGAGATCCAGTTCGATGTAACCCACTCGTGC
ACCCAACTGATCTTCAGCATCTTTTACTTTCACCAGCGTTTCTGGGTGAGCAAAAACAGGAAGGCAAAAT
GCCGCAAAAAAGGGAATAAGGGCGACACGGAAATGTTGAATACTCATACTCTTCCTTTTTCAATATTATT
GAAGCATTTATCAGGGTTATTGTCTCATGAGCGGATACATATTTGAATGTATTTAGAAAAATAAACAAAT
AGGGGTTCCGCGCACATTTCCCCGAAAAGTGCCACCTGACGTCGACGGATCGGGAGATCGATCTCCCGAT
CCCCTAGGGTCTACTCTCAGTACAATCTGCTCTGATGCCGCATAGTTAAGCCAGTATCTGCTCCCTGCTT
GTGTGTTGGAGGTCGCTGAGTAGTGCGCGAGCAAAATTTAAGCTACAACAAGGCAAGGCTTGACCGACAA
TTGCATGAAGAATCTGCTTAGGGTTAGGCGTTTTGCGCTGCTTCGCGATGTACGGGCCAGATATACGCGT
T
